Addgene plasmid #90510: pPKm-240
Purpose: pSIN - EF-1alpha - Cyto -sFd - P2A - Cyto - sFNR, vector encoding for cytoplasmic-tagged Synechococcus sp. Heme Oxigenase-1 (HO1) and Phycocyanobilin:ferredoxin oxireductase (PcyA), under EF-1alpha promoter
Depositing lab: Todd Coleman. Depositing organization: University of California, San Diego (UCSD). Publication: Biosynthesis of Orthogonal Molecules Using Ferredoxin and Ferredoxin-NADP(+) Reductase Systems Enables Genetically Encoded PhyB Optogenetics. Kyriakakis P, Catanho M, Hoffner N, Thavarajah W, Hu VJ, Chao SS, Hsu A, Pham V, Naghavian L, Dozier LE, Patrick GN, Coleman TP. ACS Synth Biol. 2018 Feb 16;7(2):706-717. doi: 10.1021/acssynbio.7b00413. Epub 2018 Jan 24. PubMed 29301067.
Backbone
  Vector backbone: pSIN
  Vector type: Lentiviral
Growth in bacteria
  Bacterial resistance: Ampicillin, 100 μg/mL
  Growth temperature: 37°C
  Growth strain: NEB Stable
  Copy number: High Copy
Gene/Insert
  Gene/Insert name: cyto-sFD, cyto-sFNR
  Cloning method: Restriction Enzyme; 5′ cloning site unknown (unknown if destroyed); 3′ cloning site unknown (unknown if destroyed)
Terms and licenses: Academic/Nonprofit Terms; Industry Terms: Not Available to Industry
How to cite: pPKm-240 was a gift from Todd Coleman (Addgene plasmid # 90510 ; http://n2t.net/addgene:90510 ; RRID:Addgene_90510)
