[The description below was written by a language model from this plasmid's Addgene catalogue record and pLannotate feature annotations shown in this document.]
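Description:
pPKm-240 is a self-inactivating HIV-1-based lentiviral transfer plasmid on the pSIN backbone, propagated in E. coli through a high-copy ColE1/pUC-type origin with ampicillin selection (AmpR). The viral portion contains a truncated 5' LTR, the Ψ packaging signal with a partial gag sequence, the Rev response element for Rev-dependent nuclear export of the genomic RNA, the cPPT/CTS element, and a ΔU3 3' LTR that disables LTR promoter activity after integration. A bGH polyadenylation signal lies downstream of the 3' LTR. Within the provirus, an SV40 promoter drives puromycin N-acetyltransferase, so transduced mammalian cells can be selected with puromycin.

The payload is a bicistronic cassette under the strong constitutive human EF-1α promoter, but the record is internally inconsistent about its contents. The insert name and the first part of the purpose line describe cytoplasmic Synechococcus ferredoxin (sFd) and ferredoxin-NADP+ reductase (sFNR) joined by a P2A self-cleaving peptide. The rest of the purpose line names cytoplasmic heme oxygenase-1 (HO1) and phycocyanobilin:ferredoxin oxidoreductase (PcyA). The annotation of the sequenced plasmid supports the second description. It finds two open reading frames that best match cyanobacterial HO1 (pbsA1) and PcyA, separated by a short gap containing a FLAG-type epitope fragment, where a 2A linker would be expected although none is annotated. No ferredoxin or FNR coding sequences were detected.

HO1 opens the heme ring to give biliverdin, and PcyA reduces biliverdin to phycocyanobilin, the chromophore needed by phytochrome B. This fits the associated work on genetically encoded PhyB optogenetics in mammalian cells. Users should check the insert's identity against the sequence before relying on the catalogue name.
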