Features (pLannotate 1.2.2; 22 found; start..end, strand, type, name):
      2..1180    +  promoter       EF-1α promoter: strong constitutive promoter for human elongation factor EF-1α
   1200..1243    -  misc_feature   MCS (fragment): multiple cloning site
   1313..2020    +  CDS            pbsA1: HO1_SYNY3 - Experimental evidence at protein level: Swiss-Prot protein existence level 1. Catalyzes the opening of the heme ring with the release of iron. Key enzyme in the synthesis of the chromophoric part of the photosynthetic antennae. From Synechocystis sp. (strain PCC 6803 / Kazusa).
   2102..2125    +  CDS            3xFLAG (fragment): three tandem FLAG® epitope tags
   2129..2857    +  CDS            pcyA: PCYA_NOSS1 - Experimental evidence at protein level: Swiss-Prot protein existence level 1. Catalyzes the four-electron reduction of biliverdin IX-alpha (2-electron reduction at both the A and D rings); the reaction proceeds via an isolatable 2-electron intermediate, 181,182-dihydrobiliverdin. Upon overexpression in E.coli with PCB:ferredoxin oxidoreductase, CpeS and either CpcB or PecB permits synthesis of phycocyanin-coupled CpcB or PecB. From Nostoc sp. (strain PCC 7120 / SAG 25.82 / UTEX 2576).
   2901..3230    +  promoter       SV40 promoter: SV40 enhancer and early promoter
   3240..3839    +  CDS            PuroR: puromycin N-acetyltransferase; pac from Streptomyces alboniger; confers resistance to puromycin
   3933..4130    +  CDS            nef (fragment): NEF_HV1Z2 - Experimental evidence at protein level: Swiss-Prot protein existence level 1. Extracellular Nef protein targets CD4(+) T-lymphocytes for apoptosis by interacting with CXCR4 surface receptors. From Human immunodeficiency virus type 1 group M subtype D (isolate Z2/CDC-Z34) (HIV-1).
   4132..4365    +  LTR            3' LTR (ΔU3): self-inactivating 3' long terminal repeat (LTR) from HIV-1
   4522..4746    +  polyA_signal   bGH poly(A) signal: bovine growth hormone polyadenylation signal
   4750..4771    +  promoter       SV40 promoter (fragment): SV40 enhancer and early promoter
   4842..4946    +  promoter       AmpR promoter: bla
   4947..5807    +  CDS            AmpR: β-lactamase; bla; confers resistance to ampicillin, carbenicillin, and related antibiotics
   5978..6566    +  rep_origin     ori: high-copy-number ColE1/pMB1/pBR322/pUC origin of replication
   6724..7053    +  CDS            nef (fragment): NEF_HV1BR - Experimental evidence at protein level: Swiss-Prot protein existence level 1. Extracellular Nef protein targets CD4(+) T-lymphocytes for apoptosis by interacting with CXCR4 surface receptors (PubMed:14990729). From Human immunodeficiency virus type 1 group M subtype B (isolate BRU/LAI) (HIV-1).
   7101..7358    +  LTR            5' LTR (truncated): truncated 5' long terminal repeat (LTR) from HIV-1
   7405..7530    +  misc_feature   HIV-1 Ψ: packaging signal of human immunodeficiency virus type 1
   7514..7852    +  CDS            HIV-1 gag (fragment): gag protein from human immunodeficiency virus 1; gag
   8023..8256    +  misc_feature   RRE: The Rev response element (RRE) of HIV-1 allows for Rev-dependent mRNA export from the nucleus to the cytoplasm.
   8633..8733    +  CDS            Rev (fragment): human immunodeficiency virus 1 (HIV-1) Rev protein; rev; enhances nuclear export of unspliced and incompletely spliced viral mRNAs
   8772..8889    +  misc_feature   cPPT/CTS: central polypurine tract and central termination sequence of HIV-1
   8945..9011    +  CDS            small t antigen (fragment): SV40 (simian virus 40) small t antigen
>Addgene plasmid #90510 | pPKm-240 | addgene full sequence | sequence record 204691 | Addgene NGS Result
TGGCTCCGGTGCCCGTCAGTGGGCAGAGCGCACATCGCCCACAGTCCCCGAGAAGTTGGGGGGAGGGGTC
GGCAATTGAACCGGTGCCTAGAGAAGGTGGCGCGGGGTAAACTGGGAAAGTGATGTCGTGTACTGGCTCC
GCCTTTTTCCCGAGGGTGGGGGAGAACCGTATATAAGTGCAGTAGTCGCCGTGAACGTTCTTTTTCGCAA
CGGGTTTGCCGCCAGAACACAGGTAAGTGCCGTGTGTGGTTCCCGCGGGCCTGGCCTCTTTACGGGTTAT
GGCCCTTGCGTGCCTTGAATTACTTCCACCTGGCTGCAGTACGTGATTCTTGATCCCGAGCTTCGGGTTG
GAAGTGGGTGGGAGAGTTCGAGGCCTTGCGCTTAAGGAGCCCCTTCGCCTCGTGCTTGAGTTGAGGCCTG
GCCTGGGCGCTGGGGCCGCCGCGTGCGAATCTGGTGGCACCTTCGCGCCTGTCTCGCTGCTTTCGATAAG
TCTCTAGCCATTTAAAATTTTTGATGACCTGCTGCGACGCTTTTTTTCTGGCAAGATAGTCTTGTAAATG
CGGGCCAAGATCTGCACACTGGTATTTCGGTTTTTGGGGCCGCGGGCGGCGACGGGGCCCGTGCGTCCCA
GCGCACATGTTCGGCGAGGCGGGGCCTGCGAGCGCGGCCACCGAGAATCGGACGGGGGTAGTCTCAAGCT
GGCCGGCCTGCTCTGGTGCCTGGCCTCGCGCCGCCGTGTATCGCCCCGCCCTGGGCGGCAAGGCTGGCCC
GGTCGGCACCAGTTGCGTGAGCGGAAAGATGGCCGCTTCCCGGCCCTGCTGCAGGGAGCTCAAAATGGAG
GACGCGGCGCTCGGGAGAGCGGGCGGGTGAGTCACCCACACAAAGGAAAAGGGCCTTTCCGTCCTCAGCC
GTCGCTTCATGTGACTCCACGGAGTACCGGGCGCCGTCCAGGCACCTCGATTAGTTCTCGAGCTTTTGGA
GTACGTCGTCTTTAGGTTGGGGGGAGGGGTTTTATGCGATGGAGTTTCCCCACACTGAGTGGGTGGAGAC
TGAAGTTAGGCCAGCTTGGCACTTGATGTAATTCTCCTTGGAATTTGCCCTTTTTGAGTTTGGATCTTGG
TTCATTCTCAAGCCTCAGACAGTGGTTCAAAGTTTTTTTCTTCCATTTCAGGTGTCGTGAGGAATTGATC
CTTCGAACTAGAATTCGAAGCTTGAGCTCGAGATCTGAGTCCGGTAGCGCTAGTTCGAAGGATCCGCTAG
CACATTCGAAGCCGCCACCATGGAACAGAAGCTGATCTCCGAAGAGGACCTGATGGTCGCCAACCTGGCC
ACCATGCTGAGGGAGGGCACCAAGACAAGTCACACCATGGCCGAGAATGTCGGATTCGTGAAATGCTTTC
TCAAGGGTGTTGTGGAAAAGAAGTCCTACAGGAAGCTGGTGGCTGACCTGTATTACGTGTACTCAGCCAT
GGAAGAGGAGATGGAGAGACTGAAAGATCATCCTGTCGTGTCCCAGATCTATTTTCCAGAACTCAACAGG
AAGCAGTCACTGGAGACAGACCTGAGATATTACTTCGGACCCAATTGGCAGGCCGAGGCCAAAATTACCC
CCGCAGGACAGGCCTATGTGGACAGGATTCATGAGGTGGCTCAGACCGCCCCTGAACTCCTGGTCTCACA
CTCCTATACCCGCTATCTCGGCGACCTGAGCGGAGGCCAGATCCTGAAGAAGATCGCACAGAACGCAATG
AATCTGGACGGGGAGGGAACCGCTTTCTACGAGTTTGAGAATATCAGTGACGAGAAAGCCTTCAAAGATA
AGTACCGGGCAGCAATGAATAGCCTGGATGTGCCAGAGGAAACTGCTGAACAGATCGTGCAGGAAGCCAA
TGATGCCTTCGGCATGAACATGAATATGTTTAAGGAGCTGGAAGGTAATCTGGTCAAGGCCATCGGCGTC
ATGCTGTTTAATACCCTGACACGCCGGAGAACCAAGGGCAGCACAGACGCAGACCTGTCACCTGCTTCTA
ATGGAAGCGGAGCTACTAACTTCAGCCTGCTGAAGCAGGCTGGAGACGTGGAGGAGAACCCTGGACCTAT
GGATTACAAGGATGACGACGATAAGTCTAGCATGACTGCTCCTGCCACAAAACCTAAGTTTTACCCTCTG
ATTGAGCAGCTGGCAGGAGTGATCCTGGAGACCTGGCACCAGCATCTGGAGCTGGAACCCTTTACCCTGC
CTGAAGGACTGGGCTATATTGAAGGCAAGCTGGAAGGCGAGAGACTGACTATTGAGAACACCTGTTACCA
GAGCCAGCACTTCAGGAAGATGCACCTGGAGATGGCCAAAGTGGGAGAAAACCTGGACATCCTGCACTGC
GTCATGTTTCCCAGGGCCGAATATGCTCTGCCCATGTTCGGCTGTGACCTGGTCGGCAATCCAAGAGGCG
TGAGTGCCGCTATTGCAGACCTGTCTCCTACCTCCGCAGACAAGACTCTGTCCGTGGACTATCAGACAAG
GCTGAGACAGAACCAGGGGAATCTGAACTTCAGTCAGCCAAGAGACCTGCCCGAATGGGGAGCAATCTTC
AGCGAGTTTTGCCTGTTTATCCGGCCAAGTAATCCCAACGAAGAGCAGCAGTTTCTGGAGCGCGTGAGAG
AGTTCCTGACAATCCATTGTCAGCTGGCCCTGGGCCTGGAAAAGCTGAGCCCAGCAGAACAGGCTATCTA
TCTGGCTGGCCAGAGGCACTATTGCCAGGAGCAGCAGAGGAATGACAAAACCAGGAGAGTGCTGGAGAAA
GCCTTTAACCCCGATTGGGCAGAGCGATACATGAGCCAGGTGCTGTTTGACATCCCCGCCTAATAAGAAT
TCGCCAGCACAGTGGTCGACCCTGTGGAATGTGTGTCAGTTAGGGTGTGGAAAGTCCCCAGGCTCCCCAG
CAGGCAGAAGTATGCAAAGCATGCATCTCAATTAGTCAGCAACCAGGTGTGGAAAGTCCCCAGGCTCCCC
AGCAGGCAGAAGTATGCAAAGCATGCATCTCAATTAGTCAGCAACCATAGTCCCGCCCCTAACTCCGCCC
ATCCCGCCCCTAACTCCGCCCAGTTCCGCCCATTCTCCGCCCCATGGCTGACTAATTTTTTTTATTTATG
CAGAGGCCGAGGCCGCCTCGGCCTCTGAGCTATTCCAGAAGTAGTGAGGAGGCTTTTTTGGAGGCCTAGG
CTTTTGCAAAAAGCTTACCATGACCGAGTACAAGCCCACGGTGCGCCTCGCCACCCGCGACGACGTCCCC
AGGGCCGTACGCACCCTCGCCGCCGCGTTCGCCGACTACCCCGCCACGCGCCACACCGTCGATCCGGACC
GCCACATCGAGCGGGTCACCGAGCTGCAAGAACTCTTCCTCACGCGCGTCGGGCTCGACATCGGCAAGGT
GTGGGTCGCGGACGACGGCGCCGCGGTGGCGGTCTGGACCACGCCGGAGAGCGTCGAAGCGGGGGCGGTG
TTCGCCGAGATCGGCCCGCGCATGGCCGAGTTGAGCGGTTCCCGGCTGGCCGCGCAGCAACAGATGGAAG
GCCTCCTGGCGCCGCACCGGCCCAAGGAGCCCGCGTGGTTCCTGGCCACCGTCGGCGTCTCGCCCGACCA
CCAGGGCAAGGGTCTGGGCAGCGCCGTCGTGCTCCCCGGAGTGGAGGCGGCCGAGCGCGCCGGGGTGCCC
GCCTTCCTGGAGACCTCCGCGCCCCGCAACCTCCCCTTCTACGAGCGGCTCGGCTTCACCGTCACCGCCG
ACGTCGAGGTGCCCGAAGGACCGCGCACCTGGTGCATGACCCGCAAGCCCGGTGCCTGACGCCCGCCCCA
CGACCCGCAGCGCCCGACCGAAAGGAGCGCACGACCCCATGCATCGATAAAATAAAAGATTTTATTTAGT
CTCCAGAAAAAGGGGGCGGCCGCTCGAGACCTAGAAAAACATGGAGCAATCACAAGTAGCAATACAGCAG
CTACCAATGCTGATTGTGCCTGGCTAGAAGCACAAGAGGAGGAGGAGGTGGGTTTTCCAGTCACACCTCA
GGTACCTTTAAGACCAATGACTTACAAGGCAGCTGTAGATCTTAGCCACTTTTTAAAAGAAAAGGGGGGA
CTGGAAGGGCTAATTCACTCCCAACGAAGACAAGATCTGCTTTTTGCTTGTACTGGGTCTCTCTGGTTAG
ACCAGATCTGAGCCTGGGAGCTCTCTGGCTAACTAGGGAACCCACTGCTTAAGCCTCAATAAAGCTTGCC
TTGAGTGCTTCAAGTAGTGTGTGCCCGTCTGTTGTGTGACTCTGGTAACTAGAGATCCCTCAGACCCTTT
TAGTCAGTGTGGAAAATCTCTAGCAGTAGTAGTTCATGTCATCTTATTATTCAGTATTTATAACTTGCAA
AGAAATGAATATCAGAGAGTGAGAGGCCTTGACATTATAATAGATTTAGCAGGAATTGAACTAGGAGTGG
AGCACACAGGCAAAGTTCTAGAGCTCGCTGATCAGCCTCGACTGTGCCTTCTAGTTGCCAGCCATCTGTT
GTTTGCCCCTCCCCCGTGCCTTCCTTGACCCTGGAAGGTGCCACTCCCACTGTCCTTTCCTAATAAAATG
AGGAAATTGCATCGCATTGTCTGAGTAGGTGTCATTCTATTCTGGGGGGTGGGGTGGGGCAGGACAGCAA
GGGGGAGGATTGGGAAGACAATAGCAGGCATGCTGGGGATGCGGTGGGCTCTATGGCTTCTGAGGCGGAA
AGAACCAGCTGGGGGCGCGCCCCTCGAGGCCGCCATGGTCATAGCTGTTTGACGTCAGGTGGCACTTTTC
GGGGAAATGTGCGCGGAACCCCTATTTGTTTATTTTTCTAAATACATTCAAATATGTATCCGCTCACGAG
ACAATAACCCTGATAAATGCTTCAATAATATTGAAAAAGGAAGAGTATGAGTATTCAACATTTCCGTGTC
GCCCTTATTCCCTTTTTTGCGGCATTTTGCCTTCCTGTTTTTGCTCACCCAGAAACGCTGGTGAAAGTAA
AAGATGCTGAAGATCAGTTGGGTGCACGAGTGGGTTACATCGAACTGGATCTCAACAGCGGTAAGATCCT
TGAGAGTTTTCGCCCCGAAGAACGTTTTCCAATGATGAGCACTTTTAAAGTTCTGCTATGTGGCGCGGTA
TTATCCCGTATTGACGCCGGGCAAGAGCAACTCGGTCGCCGCATACACTATTCTCAGAATGACTTGGTTG
AGTACTCACCAGTCACAGAAAAGCATCTTACGGATGGCATGACAGTAAGAGAATTATGCAGTGCTGCCAT
AACCATGAGTGATAACACTGCGGCCAACTTACTTCTGACAACGATCGGAGGACCGAAGGAGCTAACCGCT
TTTTTGCACAACATGGGGGATCATGTAACTCGCCTTGATCGTTGGGAACCGGAGCTGAATGAAGCCATAC
CAAACGACGAGCGTGACACCACGATGCCTGTAGCAATGGCAACAACGTTGCGCAAACTATTAACTGGCGA
ACTACTTACTCTAGCTTCCCGGCAACAATTAATAGACTGGATGGAGGCGGATAAAGTTGCAGGACCACTT
CTGCGCTCGGCCCTTCCGGCTGGCTGGTTTATTGCTGATAAATCTGGAGCCGGTGAGCGTGGGTCTCGCG
GTATCATTGCAGCACTGGGGCCAGATGGTAAGCCCTCCCGTATCGTAGTTATCTACACGACGGGGAGTCA
GGCAACTATGGATGAACGAAATAGACAGATCGCTGAGATAGGTGCCTCACTGATTAAGCATTGGTAACTG
TCAGACCAAGTTTACTCATATATACTTTAGATTGATTTAAAACTTCATTTTTAATTTAAAAGGATCTAGG
TGAAGATCCTTTTTGATAATCTCATGACCAAAATCCCTTAACGTGAGTTTTCGTTCCACTGAGCGTCAGA
CCCCGTAGAAAAGATCAAAGGATCTTCTTGAGATCCTTTTTTTCTGCGCGTAATCTGCTGCTTGCAAACA
AAAAAACCACCGCTACCAGCGGTGGTTTGTTTGCCGGATCAAGAGCTACCAACTCTTTTTCCGAAGGTAA
CTGGCTTCAGCAGAGCGCAGATACCAAATACTGTTCTTCTAGTGTAGCCGTAGTTAGGCCACCACTTCAA
GAACTCTGTAGCACCGCCTACATACCTCGCTCTGCTAATCCTGTTACCAGTGGCTGCTGCCAGTGGCGAT
AAGTCGTGTCTTACCGGGTTGGACTCAAGACGATAGTTACCGGATAAGGCGCAGCGGTCGGGCTGAACGG
GGGGTTCGTGCACACAGCCCAGCTTGGAGCGAACGACCTACACCGAACTGAGATACCTACAGCGTGAGCT
ATGAGAAAGCGCCACGCTTCCCGAAGGGAGAAAGGCGGACAGGTATCCGGTAAGCGGCAGGGTCGGAACA
GGAGAGCGCACGAGGGAGCTTCCAGGGGGAAACGCCTGGTATCTTTATAGTCCTGTCGGGTTTCGCCACC
TCTGACTTGAGCGTCGATTTTTGTGATGCTCGTCAGGGGGGCGGAGCCTATGGAAAAACGCCAGCAACGC
GGCCTTTTTACGGTTCTGGCCTTTTGCACGGACCGCCACTGCCAATTACCTGTGGTTTCATTTACTCTAA
ACCTGTGATTCCTCTGAATTATTTTCATTTTAAAGAAATTGTATTTGTTAAATATGTACTACAAACTTAG
TAGTTGGAAGGGCTAATTCACTCCCAAAGAAGACAAGATATCCTTGATCTGTGGATCTACCACACACAAG
GCTACTTCCCTGATTAGCAGAACTACACACCAGGGCCAGGGGTCAGATATCCACTGACCTTTGGATGGTG
CTACAAGCTAGTACCAGTTGAGCCAGATAAGGTAGAAGAGGCCAATAAAGGAGAGAACACCAGCTTGTTA
CACCCTGTGAGCCTGCATGGGATGGATGACCCGGAGAGAGAAGTGTTAGAGTGGAGGTTTGACAGCCGCC
TAGCATTTCATCACGTGGCCCGAGAGCTGCATCCGGAGTACTTCAAGAACTGCTGATATCGAGCTTGCTA
CAAGGGACTTTCCGCTGGGGACTTTCCAGGGAGGCGTGGCCTGGGCGGGACTGGGGAGTGGCGAGCCCTC
AGATCCTGCATATAAGCAGCTGCTTTTTGCCTGTACTGGGTCTCTCTGGTTAGACCAGATCTGAGCCTGG
GAGCTCTCTGGCTAACTAGGGAACCCACTGCTTAAGCCTCAATAAAGCTTGCCTTGAGTGCTTCAAGTAG
TGTGTGCCCGTCTGTTGTGTGACTCTGGTAACTAGAGATCCCTCAGACCCTTTTAGTCAGTGTGGAAAAT
CTCTAGCAGTGGCGCCCGAACAGGGACTTGAAAGCGAAAGGGAAACCAGAGGAGCTCTCTCGACGCAGGA
CTCGGCTTGCTGAAGCGCGCACGGCAAGAGGCGAGGGGCGGCGACTGGTGAGTACGCCAAAAATTTTGAC
TAGCGGAGGCTAGAAGGAGAGAGATGGGTGCGAGAGCGTCAGTATTAAGCGGGGGAGAATTAGATCGCGA
TGGGAAAAAATTCGGTTAAGGCCAGGGGGAAAGAAAAAATATAAATTAAAACATATAGTATGGGCAAGCA
GGGAGCTAGAACGATTCGCAGTTAATCCTGGCCTGTTAGAAACATCAGAAGGCTGTAGACAAATACTGGG
ACAGCTACAACCATCCCTTCAGACAGGATCAGAAGAACTTAGATCATTATATAATACAGTAGCAACCCTC
TATTGTGTGCATCAAAGGATAGAGATAAAAGACACCAAGGAAGCTTTAGACAAGATAGAGGAAGAGCAAA
ACAAAAGTAAGACCACCGCACAGCAACCGGCCGCTGATCTTCAGACCTGGAGGAGGAGATATGAGGGACA
ATTGGAGAAGTGAATTATATAAATATAAAGTAGTAAAAATTGAACCATTAGGAGTAGCACCCACCAAGGC
AAAGAGAAGAGTGGTGCAGAGAGAAAAAAGAGCAGTGGGAATAGGAGCTTTGTTCCTTGGGTTCTTGGGA
GCAGCAGGAAGCACTATGGGCGCAGCGTCAATGACGCTGACGGTACAGGCCAGACAATTATTGTCTGGTA
TAGTGCAGCAGCAGAACAATTTGCTGAGGGCTATTGAGGCGCAACAGCATCTGTTGCAACTCACAGTCTG
GGGCATCAAGCAGCTCCAGGCAAGAATCCTGGCTGTGGAAAGATACCTAAAGGATCAACAGCTCCTGGGG
ATTTGGGGTTGCTCTGGAAAACTCATTTGCACCACTGCTGTGCCTTGGAATGCTAGTTGGAGTAATAAAT
CTCTGGAACAGATTTGGAATCACACGACCTGGATGGAGTGGGACAGAGAAATTAACAATTACACAAGCTT
AATACACTCCTTAATTGAAGAATCGCAAAACCAGCAAGAAAAGAATGAACAAGAATTATTGGAATTAGAT
AAATGGGCAAGTTTGTGGAATTGGTTTAACATAACAAATTGGCTGTGGTATATAAAATTATTCATAATGA
TAGTAGGAGGCTTGGTAGGTTTAAGAATAGTTTTTGCTGTACTTTCTATAGTGAATAGAGTTAGGCAGGG
ATATTCACCATTATCGTTTCAGACCCACCTCCCAACCCCGAGGGGACCCGACAGGCCCGAAGGAATAGAA
GAAGAAGGTGGAGAGAGAGACAGAGACAGATCCATTCGATTAGTGAACGGATCTCGACGGTATCGCCACA
AATGGCAGTATTCATCCACAATTTTAAAAGAAAGGGGGGGATTGGGGGGTACAGTGCAGGGGAAAGAATA
GTAGACATAATAGCAACAGACATACAAACTAAAGAATTACAAAAACAAATTACAAAAATTCAAAATTTTC
GGGTTTATTACAGGGACAGCAGAGATCCACTTTGGATCGATAAGCTTTGCAAAGATGGATAAAGTTTTAA
ACAGAGAGGAATCTTTGCAGCTAATGGACCTTCTAGGTCTTGAAAGGAGTGGGAAT
